Addgene plasmid #198814: pJR021
Purpose: Variant of yellow fluorescent protein for transient gene expression
Depositing lab: Paul Sternberg. Depositing organization: California Institute of Technology. Publication: A cGAL-UAS bipartite expression toolkit for Caenorhabditis elegans sensory neurons. Nava S, Palma W, Wan X, Oh JY, Gharib S, Wang H, Revanna JS, Tan M, Zhang M, Liu J, Chen CH, Lee JS, Perry B, Sternberg PW. Proc Natl Acad Sci U S A. 2023 Dec 19;120(51):e2221680120. doi: 10.1073/pnas.2221680120. Epub 2023 Dec 14. PubMed 38096407.
Backbone
  Vector backbone: pPD117.01
  Backbone manufacturer: Fire Lab C. elegans Vector Kit
  Vector type: Worm Expression
Growth in bacteria
  Bacterial resistance: Ampicillin, 100 μg/mL
  Growth temperature: 37°C
  Growth strain: DH5alpha
  Copy number: High Copy
Gene/Insert
  Gene/Insert name: 15xUAS::destabilizedYFP::let-838 3'UTR
  Species: C. elegans (nematode)
  Insert size (bp): 1028
  Mutation: YFP with destabilized signal from mouse ornithine decarboxyl
  Cloning method: Gibson Cloning
Terms and licenses: Academic/Nonprofit Terms; Industry Terms: Not Available to Industry
How to cite: pJR021 was a gift from Paul Sternberg (Addgene plasmid # 198814 ; http://n2t.net/addgene:198814 ; RRID:Addgene_198814)
