[The description below was written by a language model from this plasmid's Addgene catalogue record and pLannotate feature annotations shown in this document.]
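Description:
pJR021 is a 4.6 kb C. elegans expression plasmid built on pPD117.01 from the Fire Lab vector kit. It is an effector (reporter) construct for the cGAL-UAS bipartite expression system. It is propagated in E. coli as a high-copy plasmid through a ColE1/pUC-type origin and selected with ampicillin via the bla gene under its native promoter. Remnants of pUC-derived cloning sequence (a lacI fragment, CAP binding site, lac promoter and operator, and a small piece of the multiple cloning site) are backbone leftovers with no evident role in the worm.

The payload, assembled by Gibson cloning, is catalogued as 15xUAS::destabilizedYFP::let-838 3'UTR. The feature table shows three tandem 5X UAS blocks, giving fifteen Gal4-binding sites upstream of the reporter. The roughly 400 bp between the last UAS block and the coding sequence are largely unannotated, and the record does not name the minimal promoter presumably located there. The open reading frame is annotated as a Citrine-type yellow fluorescent protein, an automated match that the record describes simply as a YFP variant. It is fused at its C terminus to the degradation-promoting region of mouse ornithine decarboxylase, the same element used in destabilized EGFP reporters to shorten protein half-life. The 3'UTR named in the catalogue entry is not annotated in the table but would lie in the unannotated stretch downstream of the coding sequence.

Because the reporter is expressed only where a Gal4-based driver is present and turns over rapidly, fluorescence should follow current driver activity rather than accumulated protein. This fits the stated purpose of reporting transient gene expression, and the associated toolkit targets C. elegans sensory neurons.
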