Features (pLannotate 1.2.2; 13 found; start..end, strand, type, name):
     36..130     +  protein_bind   5X UAS: five tandem copies of the "ScaI site" 17-mer CGGAGTACTGTCCTCCG, an upstream activating sequence (UAS) that efficiently binds yeast Gal4 (Webster et al., 1988; Pfeiffer et al., 2010) GAL4
    169..263     +  protein_bind   5X UAS: five tandem copies of the "ScaI site" 17-mer CGGAGTACTGTCCTCCG, an upstream activating sequence (UAS) that efficiently binds yeast Gal4 (Webster et al., 1988; Pfeiffer et al., 2010) GAL4
    302..396     +  protein_bind   5X UAS: five tandem copies of the "ScaI site" 17-mer CGGAGTACTGTCCTCCG, an upstream activating sequence (UAS) that efficiently binds yeast Gal4 (Webster et al., 1988; Pfeiffer et al., 2010) GAL4
    719..736     -  misc_feature   MCS (fragment): pUC18/19 multiple cloning site
    841..1704    +  CDS            cpCitrine: cpCitrine is a basic (constitutively fluorescent) green/yellow fluorescent protein published in 2001, derived from Aequorea victoria.
   1705..1827    +  CDS            d1EGFP (fragment): EGFP destabilized by fusion to a mutated version of residues 422-461 of mouse ornithine decarboxylase, giving an in vivo half-life of ~1 hour mammalian codon-optimized
   2358..2462    +  promoter       AmpR promoter: bla
   2463..3323    +  CDS            AmpR: β-lactamase; bla; confers resistance to ampicillin, carbenicillin, and related antibiotics
   3494..4082    +  rep_origin     ori: high-copy-number ColE1/pMB1/pBR322/pUC origin of replication
   4265..4357    +  CDS            lacI (fragment): lac repressor; lacI; The lac repressor binds to the lac operator to inhibit transcription in E. coli. This inhibition can be relieved by adding lactose or isopropyl-β-D-thiogalactopyranoside (IPTG).
   4370..4391    +  protein_bind   CAP binding site: CAP binding activates transcription in the presence of cAMP. E. coli catabolite activator protein
   4406..4436    +  promoter       lac promoter: promoter for the E. coli lac operon
   4444..4460    +  protein_bind   lac operator: The lac repressor binds to the lac operator to inhibit transcription in E. coli. This inhibition can be relieved by adding lactose or isopropyl-β-D-thiogalactopyranoside (IPTG). lac repressor encoded by lacI
>Addgene plasmid #198814 | pJR021 | addgene full sequence | sequence record 391694 | Addgene NGS Result
AAGCTTGCTAGCCCATGATTACGCCAAGCTACGGGCGGAGTACTGTCCTCCGAGCGGAGTACTGTCCTCC
GAGCGGAGTACTGTCCTCCGAGCGGAGTACTGTCCTCCGAGCGGAGTACTGTCCTCCGAGCGGAGACTCC
CTAGCCCATGATTACGCCAAGCTACGGGCGGAGTACTGTCCTCCGAGCGGAGTACTGTCCTCCGAGCGGA
GTACTGTCCTCCGAGCGGAGTACTGTCCTCCGAGCGGAGTACTGTCCTCCGAGCGGAGACTCCCTAGCCC
ATGATTACGCCAAGCTACGGGCGGAGTACTGTCCTCCGAGCGGAGTACTGTCCTCCGAGCGGAGTACTGT
CCTCCGAGCGGAGTACTGTCCTCCGAGCGGAGTACTGTCCTCCGAGCGGAGACTCCCTAGGGGCGGCCGC
ACTGACTGGGCCGGCCAAAAATGCATAAGGTTTTGCTGGCACTGTTCTTTATCTTTCTGGCACCAGCATC
CGCACTGGCAGTCTCCGAACCGGCCTGCAGGTCGATTTTTTGCAAATTACGAGCGTTGTAGGGGGCGGAG
CGATAGGTCCTATAGGTTTTGGTATATCATCATTCATTCATTCATTGGTACATTCATTTACCCACCTTCC
TCTTTCTGAGCTTCTCTGGAGTTCTGTGCTTCCTTTTTCCCTTATCTTTATACTGTAATTTTTAACTTTC
AGGCATTGATTGGCGCGCCTCTAGAGGATCCCCGGGATTGGCCAAAGGACCCAAAGGTATGTTTCGAATG
ATACTAACATAACATAGAACATTTTCAGGAGGACCCTTGGCTAGCGTCGACGGTACCGGTAGAAAAAATG
AGTAAAGGAGAAGAACTTTTCACTGGAGTTGTCCCAATTCTTGTTGAATTAGATGGTGATGTTAATGGGC
ACAAATTTTCTGTCAGTGGAGAGGGTGAAGGTGATGCAACATACGGAAAACTTACCCTTAAATTTATTTG
CACTACTGGAAAACTACCTGTTCCATGGGTAAGTTTAAACATATATATACTAACTAACCCTGATTATTTA
AATTTTCAGCCAACACTTGTCACTACTTTCGGTTATGGTCTTCAATGCTTCGCCAGATACCCAGATCATA
TGAAACAGCATGACTTTTTCAAGAGTGCCATGCCCGAAGGTTATGTACAGGAAAGAACTATATTTTTCAA
AGATGACGGGAACTACAAGACACGTAAGTTTAAACAGTTCGGTACTAACTAACCATACATATTTAAATTT
TCAGGTGCTGAAGTCAAGTTTGAAGGTGATACCCTTGTTAATAGAATCGAGTTAAAAGGTATTGATTTTA
AAGAAGATGGAAACATTCTTGGACACAAATTGGAATACAACTATAACTCACACAATGTATACATCATGGC
AGACAAACAAAAGAATGGAATCAAAGTTGTAAGTTTAAACATGATTTTACTAACTAACTAATCTGATTTA
AATTTTCAGAACTTCAAAATTAGACACAACATTGAAGATGGAAGCGTTCAACTAGCAGACCATTATCAAC
AAAATACTCCAATTGGCGATGGCCCTGTCCTTTTACCAGACAACCATTACCTGTCCTACCAATCTGCCCT
TTCGAAAGATCCCAACGAAAAGAGAGACCACATGGTCCTTCTTGAGTTTGTAACAGCGGCCGCGATTACA
CATGGCATGGATGAACTATACAAAAGCCATGGCTTCCCGCCGGCGGTGGCGGCGCAGGATGATGGCACGC
TGCCCATGTCTTGTGCCCAGGAGAGCGGGATGGACCGTCACCCTGCAGCCTGTGCTTCTGCTAGGATCAA
TGTGTAGCATTCGTAGAATTCGCTAGCCGGCCATACAAGTAATCCGGATGATCGACGCCAACGTCGTTGA
ATTTTCAAATTTTAAATACTGAATATTTGTTTTTTTTCCTATTATTTATTTATTCTCTTTGTGTTTTTTT
TCTTGCTTTCTAAAAAATTAATTCAATCCAAATCTAAACATTTTTTTTTCTCTTTCCGTCTCCCAATTCG
TATTCCGCTCCTCTCATCTGAACACAATGTGCAAGTTTATTTATCTTCTCGCTTTCATTTCATTAGGACG
TGGGGGGAATTGGTGGAAGGGGGAAACACACAAAAGGATGATGGAAATGAAATAAGGACACACAATATGC
AACAACATTCAATTCAGAAATATGGAGGAAGGTTTAAAAGAAAACATAAAAATATATAGAGGAGGAAGGA
AAACTAGTAAAAAATAAGCAAAGAAATTAGGCGAACGATGAGAATTGTCCTCGCTTGGGCCCAAAAGGCC
TTTTTTTTTTGGCGCCGACGTCAGGTGGCACTTTTCGGGGAAATGTGCGCGGAACCCCTATTTGTTTATT
TTTCTAAATACATTCAAATATGTATCCGCTCATGAGACAATAACCCTGATAAATGCTTCAATAATATTGA
AAAAGGAAGAGTATGAGTATTCAACATTTCCGTGTCGCCCTTATTCCCTTTTTTGCGGCATTTTGCCTTC
CTGTTTTTGCTCACCCAGAAACGCTGGTGAAAGTAAAAGATGCTGAAGATCAGTTGGGTGCACGAGTGGG
TTACATCGAACTGGATCTCAACAGCGGTAAGATCCTTGAGAGTTTTCGCCCCGAAGAACGTTTTCCAATG
ATGAGCACTTTTAAAGTTCTGCTATGTGGCGCGGTATTATCCCGTATTGACGCCGGGCAAGAGCAACTCG
GTCGCCGCATACACTATTCTCAGAATGACTTGGTTGAGTACTCACCAGTCACAGAAAAGCATCTTACGGA
TGGCATGACAGTAAGAGAATTATGCAGTGCTGCCATAACCATGAGTGATAACACTGCGGCCAACTTACTT
CTGACAACGATCGGAGGACCGAAGGAGCTAACCGCTTTTTTGCACAACATGGGGGATCATGTAACTCGCC
TTGATCGTTGGGAACCGGAGCTGAATGAAGCCATACCAAACGACGAGCGTGACACCACGATGCCTGTAGC
AATGGCAACAACGTTGCGCAAACTATTAACTGGCGAACTACTTACTCTAGCTTCCCGGCAACAATTAATA
GACTGGATGGAGGCGGATAAAGTTGCAGGACCACTTCTGCGCTCGGCCCTTCCGGCTGGCTGGTTTATTG
CTGATAAATCTGGAGCCGGTGAGCGTGGGTCTCGCGGTATCATTGCAGCACTGGGGCCAGATGGTAAGCC
CTCCCGTATCGTAGTTATCTACACGACGGGGAGTCAGGCAACTATGGATGAACGAAATAGACAGATCGCT
GAGATAGGTGCCTCACTGATTAAGCATTGGTAACTGTCAGACCAAGTTTACTCATATATACTTTAGATTG
ATTTAAAACTTCATTTTTAATTTAAAAGGATCTAGGTGAAGATCCTTTTTGATAATCTCATGACCAAAAT
CCCTTAACGTGAGTTTTCGTTCCACTGAGCGTCAGACCCCGTAGAAAAGATCAAAGGATCTTCTTGAGAT
CCTTTTTTTCTGCGCGTAATCTGCTGCTTGCAAACAAAAAAACCACCGCTACCAGCGGTGGTTTGTTTGC
CGGATCAAGAGCTACCAACTCTTTTTCCGAAGGTAACTGGCTTCAGCAGAGCGCAGATACCAAATACTGT
TCTTCTAGTGTAGCCGTAGTTAGGCCACCACTTCAAGAACTCTGTAGCACCGCCTACATACCTCGCTCTG
CTAATCCTGTTACCAGTGGCTGCTGCCAGTGGCGATAAGTCGTGTCTTACCGGGTTGGACTCAAGACGAT
AGTTACCGGATAAGGCGCAGCGGTCGGGCTGAACGGGGGGTTCGTGCACACAGCCCAGCTTGGAGCGAAC
GACCTACACCGAACTGAGATACCTACAGCGTGAGCTATGAGAAAGCGCCACGCTTCCCGAAGGGAGAAAG
GCGGACAGGTATCCGGTAAGCGGCAGGGTCGGAACAGGAGAGCGCACGAGGGAGCTTCCAGGGGGAAACG
CCTGGTATCTTTATAGTCCTGTCGGGTTTCGCCACCTCTGACTTGAGCGTCGATTTTTGTGATGCTCGTC
AGGGGGGCGGAGCCTATGGAAAAACGCCAGCAACGCGGCCTTTTTACGGTTCCTGGCCTTTTGCTGGCCT
TTTGCTCACATGTTCTTTCCTGCGTTATCCCCTGATTCTGTGGATAACCGTATTACCGCCTTTGAGTGAG
CTGATACCGCTCGCCGCAGCCGAACGACCGAGCGCAGCGAGTCAGTGAGCGAGGAAGCGGAAGAGCGCCC
AATACGCAAACCGCCTCTCCCCGCGCGTTGGCCGATTCATTAATGCAGCTGGCACGACAGGTTTCCCGAC
TGGAAAGCGGGCAGTGAGCGCAACGCAATTAATGTGAGTTAGCTCACTCATTAGGCACCCCAGGCTTTAC
ACTTTATGCTTCCGGCTCGTATGTTGTGTGGAATTGTGAGCGGATAACAATTTCACACAGGAAACAGCTA
TGACCATGATTACGCCAAGCTGTAAGTTTAAACATGATCTTACTAACTAACTATTCTCATTTAAATTTTC
AGAGCTTAAAAATGGCTGAAATCACTCACAACGATGGATACGCTAACAACTTGGAAATGAAAT
